Addgene plasmid #100795: Myc-Nix
Purpose: Mammalian expression of Nix (Bnip3L)
Depositing lab: Joseph Gordon. Depositing organization: University of Manitoba. Publication: Myocardin regulates mitochondrial calcium homeostasis and prevents permeability transition. Mughal W, Martens M, Field J, Chapman D, Huang J, Rattan S, Hai Y, Cheung KG, Kereliuk S, West AR, Cole LK, Hatch GM, Diehl-Jones W, Keijzer R, Dolinsky VW, Dixon IM, Parmacek MS, Gordon JW. Cell Death Differ. 2018 Mar 6. pii: 10.1038/s41418-018-0073-z. doi: 10.1038/s41418-018-0073-z. PubMed 29511336.
Backbone
  Vector backbone: pcDNA3.1(+)
  Backbone size w/o insert (bp): 5400
  Vector type: Mammalian Expression
Growth in bacteria
  Bacterial resistance: Ampicillin, 100 μg/mL
  Growth temperature: 37°C
  Growth strain: DH5alpha
  Copy number: High Copy
Gene/Insert
  Gene/Insert name: BCL2 interacting protein 3 like
  Species: H. sapiens (human)
  Insert size (bp): 660
  Entrez Gene: BNIP3L (a.k.a. BNIP3a, NIP3L, NIX)
  Promoter: CMV
  Tag / fusion protein: Myc (N terminal on insert)
  Cloning method: Restriction Enzyme; 5′ cloning site EcoRI (not destroyed); 3′ cloning site XhoI (not destroyed)
  Sequencing primers: 5′ T7; 3′ Sp6
Terms and licenses: Academic/Nonprofit Terms; Industry Terms: Not Available to Industry
Depositor comments: sub-cloned from Bnip3L pcDNA3.1 #17467
How to cite: Myc-Nix was a gift from Joseph Gordon (Addgene plasmid # 100795 ; http://n2t.net/addgene:100795 ; RRID:Addgene_100795)
