[The description below was written by a language model from this plasmid's Addgene catalogue record and pLannotate feature annotations shown in this document.]
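Description:
Myc-Nix is a mammalian expression plasmid built on the pcDNA3.1(+) backbone that drives production of human NIX (BNIP3L, BCL2 interacting protein 3 like) carrying an N-terminal Myc epitope tag. The roughly 660 bp coding sequence sits between the EcoRI and XhoI sites of the polylinker, both of which were retained, and the record notes it was sub-cloned from an earlier BNIP3L pcDNA3.1 construct. Transcription comes from the human cytomegalovirus immediate early enhancer and promoter and is terminated by the bovine growth hormone polyadenylation signal. T7 and SP6 phage promoters flank the insert and serve as sequencing primer sites. The Myc tag is listed in the catalogue fields but is not separately annotated in the feature table, which marks only the BNIP3L open reading frame. Short annotated fragments such as the HIV-1 LTR, ble, lacI and bom hits appear to be partial matches within backbone sequence rather than functional elements.

In bacteria the plasmid is maintained at high copy through a ColE1/pUC-type origin and selected with ampicillin via the β-lactamase gene. An f1 origin is also present, which would allow single-stranded DNA production. For mammalian cells, an SV40 early promoter drives a neomycin phosphotransferase cassette ending in an SV40 polyadenylation signal, which permits G418 selection of stable transfectants.

The stated purpose is mammalian expression of Nix, a BCL2-family interacting protein linked to apoptosis and mitochondrial quality control. The Myc tag allows the exogenous protein to be detected or immunoprecipitated. The associated publication concerns mitochondrial calcium homeostasis and permeability transition.
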