Features (pLannotate 1.2.2; 21 found; start..end, strand, type, name):
     13..392     +  enhancer       CMV enhancer: human cytomegalovirus immediate early enhancer
    393..596     +  promoter       CMV promoter: human cytomegalovirus (CMV) immediate early promoter
    592..625     +  LTR            5' LTR (truncated) (fragment): truncated 5' long terminal repeat (LTR) from HIV-1
    641..659     +  promoter       T7 promoter: promoter for bacteriophage T7 RNA polymerase
    736..1392    +  CDS            BNIP3L: BNI3L_HUMAN - Also known as BNIP3A, BNIP3H, NIX. Experimental evidence at protein level: Swiss-Prot protein existence level 1. Induces apoptosis. Interacts with viral and cellular anti- apoptosis proteins. Can overcome the suppressors BCL-2 and BCL-XL, although high levels of BCL-XL expression will inhibit apoptosis. Inhibits apoptosis induced by BNIP3. Involved in mitochondrial quality control via its interaction with SPATA18/MIEAP: in response to mitochondrial damage, participates in mitochondrial protein catabolic process (also named MALM) leading to the degradation of damaged proteins insi
   1423..1441    -  promoter       SP6 promoter: promoter for bacteriophage SP6 RNA polymerase
   1467..1691    +  polyA_signal   bGH poly(A) signal: bovine growth hormone polyadenylation signal
   1695..1716    +  promoter       SV40 promoter (fragment): SV40 enhancer and early promoter
   1737..2165    +  rep_origin     f1 ori (sequence partly withheld): f1 bacteriophage origin of replication; arrow indicates direction of (+) strand synthesis
   2179..2508    +  promoter       SV40 promoter: SV40 enhancer and early promoter
   2575..3366    +  CDS            neo: KKA2_KLEPN - Also known as kan, nptII. Experimental evidence at protein level: Swiss-Prot protein existence level 1. Resistance to kanamycin, neomycin, paromomycin, ribostamycin, butirosin and gentamicin B. From Klebsiella pneumoniae.
   3390..3548    +  CDS            ble (fragment): BLE_KLEPN - Experimental evidence at protein level: Swiss-Prot protein existence level 1. Binding protein with a strong affinity to the bleomycin family of antibiotics. Binds to CL990; an antimitotic-antibiotic compound. From Klebsiella pneumoniae.
   3543..3664    +  polyA_signal   SV40 poly(A) signal: SV40 polyadenylation signal
   3737..3753    -  protein_bind   lac operator: The lac repressor binds to the lac operator to inhibit transcription in E. coli. This inhibition can be relieved by adding lactose or isopropyl-β-D-thiogalactopyranoside (IPTG). lac repressor encoded by lacI
   3761..3791    -  promoter       lac promoter: promoter for the E. coli lac operon
   3806..3827    -  protein_bind   CAP binding site: CAP binding activates transcription in the presence of cAMP. E. coli catabolite activator protein
   3840..3932    -  CDS            lacI (fragment): lac repressor; lacI; The lac repressor binds to the lac operator to inhibit transcription in E. coli. This inhibition can be relieved by adding lactose or isopropyl-β-D-thiogalactopyranoside (IPTG).
   4115..4703    -  rep_origin     ori: high-copy-number ColE1/pMB1/pBR322/pUC origin of replication
   4874..5734    -  CDS            AmpR: β-lactamase; bla; confers resistance to ampicillin, carbenicillin, and related antibiotics
   5735..5839    -  promoter       AmpR promoter: bla
   5898..5950    -  misc_feature   bom (fragment): basis of mobility region from pBR322
>Addgene plasmid #100795 | Myc-Nix | addgene full sequence | sequence record 193241 | Addgene NGS Result
GATATACGCGTTGACATTGATTATTGACTAGTTATTAATAGTAATCAATTACGGGGTCATTAGTTCATAG
CCCATATATGGAGTTCCGCGTTACATAACTTACGGTAAATGGCCCGCCTGGCTGACCGCCCAACGACCCC
CGCCCATTGACGTCAATAATGACGTATGTTCCCATAGTAACGCCAATAGGGACTTTCCATTGACGTCAAT
GGGTGGAGTATTTACGGTAAACTGCCCACTTGGCAGTACATCAAGTGTATCATATGCCAAGTACGCCCCC
TATTGACGTCAATGACGGTAAATGGCCCGCCTGGCATTATGCCCAGTACATGACCTTATGGGACTTTCCT
ACTTGGCAGTACATCTACGTATTAGTCATCGCTATTACCATGGTGATGCGGTTTTGGCAGTACATCAATG
GGCGTGGATAGCGGTTTGACTCACGGGGATTTCCAAGTCTCCACCCCATTGACGTCAATGGGAGTTTGTT
TTGGCACCAAAATCAACGGGACTTTCCAAAATGTCGTAACAACTCCGCCCCATTGACGCAAATGGGCGGT
AGGCGTGTACGGTGGGAGGTCTATATAAGCAGAGCTCTCTGGCTAACTAGAGAACCCACTGCTTACTGGC
TTATCGAAATTAATACGACTCACTATAGGGAGACCCAAGCTTGGTACCATGGAGCAGAAGCTGATCTCCG
AGGAGGACCTGGGATCCATCGATGTCGACGAATTCATGTCGTCCCACCTAGTCGAGCCGCCGCCGCCCCT
GCACAACAACAACAACAACTGCGAGGAAAATGAGCAGTCTCTGCCCCCGCCGGCCGGCCTCAACAGTTCC
TGGGTGGAGCTACCCATGAACAGCAGCAATGGCAATGATAATGGCAATGGGAAAAATGGGGGGCTGGAAC
ACGTACCATCCTCATCCTCCATCCACAATGGAGACATGGAGAAGATTCTTTTGGATGCACAACATGAATC
AGGACAGAGTAGTTCCAGAGGCAGTTCTCACTGTGACAGCCCTTCGCCACAAGAAGATGGGCAGATCATG
TTTGATGTGGAAATGCACACCAGCAGGGACCATAGCTCTCAGTCAGAAGAAGAAGTTGTAGAAGGAGAGA
AGGAAGTCGAGGCTTTGAAGAAAAGTGCGGACTGGGTATCAGACTGGTCCAGTAGACCCGAAAACATTCC
ACCCAAGGAGTTCCACTTCAGACACCCTAAACGTTCTGTGTCTTTAAGCATGAGGAAAAGTGGAGCCATG
AAGAAAGGGGGTATTTTCTCCGCAGAATTTCTGAAGGTGTTCATTCCATCTCTCTTCCTTTCTCATGTTT
TGGCTTTGGGGCTAGGCATCTATATTGGAAAGCGACTGAGCACACCCTCTGCCAGCACCTACTGACTCGA
GCATGCATCTAGAGGGCCCTATTCTATAGTGTCACCTAAATGCTAGAGCTCGCTGATCAGCCTCGACTGT
GCCTTCTAGTTGCCAGCCATCTGTTGTTTGCCCCTCCCCCGTGCCTTCCTTGACCCTGGAAGGTGCCACT
CCCACTGTCCTTTCCTAATAAAATGAGGAAATTGCATCGCATTGTCTGAGTAGGTGTCATTCTATTCTGG
GGGGTGGGGTGGGGCAGGACAGCAAGGGGGAGGATTGGGAAGACAATAGCAGGCATGCTGGGGATGCGGT
GGGCTCTATGGCTTCTGAGGCGGAAAGAACCAGCTGGGGCTCTAGGGGGTATCCCC
[124 nt withheld, positions 1737-1860]
C
[91 nt withheld, positions 1862-1952]
A
[49 nt withheld, positions 1954-2002]
CCTTTGACGTTGGAGTCCACGTTCTTT
[37 nt withheld, positions 2030-2066]
ACCCTATCTCGGTCTATTCTTTTGATTTATAAGGGATTTTGCCGATTTCGGCCTATTGGTTAAAAAATGA
GCTGATTTAACAAAAATTTAACGCGAATTAATTCTGTGGAATGTGTGTCAGTTAGGGTGTGGAAAGTCCC
CAGGCTCCCCAGCAGGCAGAAGTATGCAAAGCATGCATCTCAATTAGTCAGCAACCAGGTGTGGAAAGTC
CCCAGGCTCCCCAGCAGGCAGAAGTATGCAAAGCATGCATCTCAATTAGTCAGCAACCATAGTCCCGCCC
CTAACTCCGCCCATCCCGCCCCTAACTCCGCCCAGTTCCGCCCATTCTCCGCCCCATGGCTGACTAATTT
TTTTTATTTATGCAGAGGCCGAGGCCGCCTCTGCCTCTGAGCTATTCCAGAAGTAGTGAGGAGGCTTTTT
TGGAGGCCTAGGCTTTTGCAAAAAGCTCCCGGGAGCTTGTATATCCATTTTCGGATCTGATCAAGAGACA
GGATGAGGATCGTTTCGCATGATTGAACAAGATGGATTGCACGCAGGTTCTCCGGCCGCTTGGGTGGAGA
GGCTATTCGGCTATGACTGGGCACAACAGACAATCGGCTGCTCTGATGCCGCCGTGTTCCGGCTGTCAGC
GCAGGGGCGCCCGGTTCTTTTTGTCAAGACCGACCTGTCCGGTGCCCTGAATGAACTGCAGGACGAGGCA
GCGCGGCTATCGTGGCTGGCCACGACGGGCGTTCCTTGCGCAGCTGTGCTCGACGTTGTCACTGAAGCGG
GAAGGGACTGGCTGCTATTGGGCGAAGTGCCGGGGCAGGATCTCCTGTCATCTCACCTTGCTCCTGCCGA
GAAAGTATCCATCATGGCTGATGCAATGCGGCGGCTGCATACGCTTGATCCGGCTACCTGCCCATTCGAC
CACCAAGCGAAACATCGCATCGAGCGAGCACGTACTCGGATGGAAGCCGGTCTTGTCGATCAGGATGATC
TGGACGAAGAGCATCAGGGGCTCGCGCCAGCCGAACTGTTCGCCAGGCTCAAGGCGCGCATGCCCGACGG
CGAGGATCTCGTCGTGACCCATGGCGATGCCTGCTTGCCGAATATCATGGTGGAAAATGGCCGCTTTTCT
GGATTCATCGACTGTGGCCGGCTGGGTGTGGCGGACCGCTATCAGGACATAGCGTTGGCTACCCGTGATA
TTGCTGAAGAGCTTGGCGGCGAATGGGCTGACCGCTTCCTCGTGCTTTACGGTATCGCCGCTCCCGATTC
GCAGCGCATCGCCTTCTATCGCCTTCTTGACGAGTTCTTCTGAGCGGGACTCTGGGGTTCGAAATGACCG
ACCAAGCGACGCCCAACCTGCCATCACGAGATTTCGATTCCACCGCCGCCTTCTATGAAAGGTTGGGCTT
CGGAATCGTTTTCCGGGACGCCGGCTGGATGATCCTCCAGCGCGGGGATCTCATGCTGGAGTTCTTCGCC
CACCCCAACTTGTTTATTGCAGCTTATAATGGTTACAAATAAAGCAATAGCATCACAAATTTCACAAATA
AAGCATTTTTTTCACTGCATTCTAGTTGTGGTTTGTCCAAACTCATCAATGTATCTTATCATGTCTGTAT
ACCGTCGACCTCTAGCTAGAGCTTGGCGTAATCATGGTCATAGCTGTTTCCTGTGTGAAATTGTTATCCG
CTCACAATTCCACACAACATACGAGCCGGAAGCATAAAGTGTAAAGCCTGGGGTGCCTAATGAGTGAGCT
AACTCACATTAATTGCGTTGCGCTCACTGCCCGCTTTCCAGTCGGGAAACCTGTCGTGCCAGCTGCATTA
ATGAATCGGCCAACGCGCGGGGAGAGGCGGTTTGCGTATTGGGCGCTCTTCCGCTTCCTCGCTCACTGAC
TCGCTGCGCTCGGTCGTTCGGCTGCGGCGAGCGGTATCAGCTCACTCAAAGGCGGTAATACGGTTATCCA
CAGAATCAGGGGATAACGCAGGAAAGAACATGTGAGCAAAAGGCCAGCAAAAGGCCAGGAACCGTAAAAA
GGCCGCGTTGCTGGCGTTTTTCCATAGGCTCCGCCCCCCTGACGAGCATCACAAAAATCGACGCTCAAGT
CAGAGGTGGCGAAACCCGACAGGACTATAAAGATACCAGGCGTTTCCCCCTGGAAGCTCCCTCGTGCGCT
CTCCTGTTCCGACCCTGCCGCTTACCGGATACCTGTCCGCCTTTCTCCCTTCGGGAAGCGTGGCGCTTTC
TCATAGCTCACGCTGTAGGTATCTCAGTTCGGTGTAGGTCGTTCGCTCCAAGCTGGGCTGTGTGCACGAA
CCCCCCGTTCAGCCCGACCGCTGCGCCTTATCCGGTAACTATCGTCTTGAGTCCAACCCGGTAAGACACG
ACTTATCGCCACTGGCAGCAGCCACTGGTAACAGGATTAGCAGAGCGAGGTATGTAGGCGGTGCTACAGA
GTTCTTGAAGTGGTGGCCTAACTACGGCTACACTAGAAGAACAGTATTTGGTATCTGCGCTCTGCTGAAG
CCAGTTACCTTCGGAAAAAGAGTTGGTAGCTCTTGATCCGGCAAACAAACCACCGCTGGTAGCGGTGGTT
TTTTTGTTTGCAAGCAGCAGATTACGCGCAGAAAAAAAGGATCTCAAGAAGATCCTTTGATCTTTTCTAC
GGGGTCTGACGCTCAGTGGAACGAAAACTCACGTTAAGGGATTTTGGTCATGAGATTATCAAAAAGGATC
TTCACCTAGATCCTTTTAAATTAAAAATGAAGTTTTAAATCAATCTAAAGTATATATGAGTAAACTTGGT
CTGACAGTTACCAATGCTTAATCAGTGAGGCACCTATCTCAGCGATCTGTCTATTTCGTTCATCCATAGT
TGCCTGACTCCCCGTCGTGTAGATAACTACGATACGGGAGGGCTTACCATCTGGCCCCAGTGCTGCAATG
ATACCGCGAGACCCACGCTCACCGGCTCCAGATTTATCAGCAATAAACCAGCCAGCCGGAAGGGCCGAGC
GCAGAAGTGGTCCTGCAACTTTATCCGCCTCCATCCAGTCTATTAATTGTTGCCGGGAAGCTAGAGTAAG
TAGTTCGCCAGTTAATAGTTTGCGCAACGTTGTTGCCATTGCTACAGGCATCGTGGTGTCACGCTCGTCG
TTTGGTATGGCTTCATTCAGCTCCGGTTCCCAACGATCAAGGCGAGTTACATGATCCCCCATGTTGTGCA
AAAAAGCGGTTAGCTCCTTCGGTCCTCCGATCGTTGTCAGAAGTAAGTTGGCCGCAGTGTTATCACTCAT
GGTTATGGCAGCACTGCATAATTCTCTTACTGTCATGCCATCCGTAAGATGCTTTTCTGTGACTGGTGAG
TACTCAACCAAGTCATTCTGAGAATAGTGTATGCGGCGACCGAGTTGCTCTTGCCCGGCGTCAATACGGG
ATAATACCGCGCCACATAGCAGAACTTTAAAAGTGCTCATCATTGGAAAACGTTCTTCGGGGCGAAAACT
CTCAAGGATCTTACCGCTGTTGAGATCCAGTTCGATGTAACCCACTCGTGCACCCAACTGATCTTCAGCA
TCTTTTACTTTCACCAGCGTTTCTGGGTGAGCAAAAACAGGAAGGCAAAATGCCGCAAAAAAGGGAATAA
GGGCGACACGGAAATGTTGAATACTCATACTCTTCCTTTTTCAATATTATTGAAGCATTTATCAGGGTTA
TTGTCTCATGAGCGGATACATATTTGAATGTATTTAGAAAAATAAACAAATAGGGGTTCCGCGCACATTT
CCCCGAAAAGTGCCACCTGACGTCGACGGATCGGGAGATCTCCCGATCCCCTATGGTGCACTCTCAGTAC
AATCTGCTCTGATGCCGCATAGTTAAGCCAGTATCTGCTCCCTGCTTGTGTGTTGGAGGTCGCTGAGTAG
TGCGCGAGCAAAATTTAAGCTACAACAAGGCAAGGCTTGACCGACAATTGCATGAAGAATCTGCTTAGGG
TTAGGCGTTTTGCGCTGCTTCGCGATGTACGGGCCA
