>Addgene plasmid #100795 | Myc-Nix | depositor partial sequence | sequence record 189486 | human Nix
ATGTCGTCCCACCTAGTCGAGCCGCCGCCGCCCCTGCACAACAACAACAACAACTGCGAGGAAAATGAGC
AGTCTCTGCCCCCGCCGGCCGGCCTCAACAGTTCCTGGGTGGAGCTACCCATGAACAGCAGCAATGGCAA
TGATAATGGCAATGGGAAAAATGGGGGGCTGGAACACGTACCATCCTCATCCTCCATCCACAATGGAGAC
ATGGAGAAGATTCTTTTGGATGCACAACATGAATCAGGACAGAGTAGTTCCAGAGGCAGTTCTCACTGTG
ACAGCCCTTCGCCACAAGAAGATGGGCAGATCATGTTTGATGTGGAAATGCACACCAGCAGGGACCATAG
CTCTCAGTCAGAAGAAGAAGTTGTAGAAGGAGAGAAGGAAGTCGAGGCTTTGAAGAAAAGTGCGGACTGG
GTATCAGACTGGTCCAGTAGACCCGAAAACATTCCACCCAAGGAGTTCCACTTCAGACACCCTAAACGTT
CTGTGTCTTTAAGCATGAGGAAAAGTGGAGCCATGAAGAAAGGGGGTATTTTCTCCGCAGAATTTCTGAA
GGTGTTCATTCCATCTCTCTTCCTTTCTCATGTTTTGGCTTTGGGGCTAGGCATCTATATTGGAAAGCGA
CTGAGCACACCCTCTGCCAGCACCTACTGA
